Addgene plasmid #207192: pFUW-TetO-NFIX
Purpose: doxycycline-inducible expression of Human NFIX in mammalian cells
Depositing lab: Filipe Pereira. Depositing organization: Center for Neuroscience and Cell Biology, University of Coimbra. Publication: Anchored screening identifies transcription factor blueprints underlying dendritic cell diversity and subset-specific anti-tumor immunity. Henriques-Oliveira L, Altman AR, Kurochkin I, Ascic E, Halitzki E, Matei A, Pértiga-Cabral D, Ulmert I, Holst S, Nair MS, Cunha PP, Park S, Vergani S, Kharas MG, Yuan J, Lahl K, Rosa FF, Pires CF, Pereira C-F. Immunity. 58, 1-20. October 2025. 10.1016/j.immuni.2025.08.001.
Backbone
  Vector backbone: pFUW-TetO
  Vector type: Mammalian Expression, Lentiviral
Growth in bacteria
  Bacterial resistance: Ampicillin, 100 μg/mL
  Growth temperature: 37°C
  Growth strain: NEB Stable
  Copy number: High Copy
Gene/Insert
  Gene/Insert name: pFUW-TetO-NFIX
  Species: H. sapiens (human)
  Promoter: CMV
  Cloning method: Restriction Enzyme; 5′ cloning site XbaI (unknown if destroyed); 3′ cloning site BstBI (unknown if destroyed)
  Sequencing primers: 5′ TCCACGCTGTTTTGACCTCC
Terms and licenses: Academic/Nonprofit Terms; Industry Terms: Not Available to Industry
How to cite: pFUW-TetO-NFIX was a gift from Filipe Pereira (Addgene plasmid # 207192 ; http://n2t.net/addgene:207192 ; RRID:Addgene_207192)
