[The description below was written by a language model from this plasmid's Addgene catalogue record and pLannotate feature annotations shown in this document.]
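Description:
pFUW-TetO-NFIX is a lentiviral transfer plasmid for doxycycline-inducible expression of human NFIX in mammalian cells, built on the pFUW-TetO backbone. It is propagated in E. coli through a high-copy ColE1/pUC-type origin with ampicillin selection (AmpR), and it also carries an f1 origin. Outside the viral genome lies an SV40 promoter/EM7-driven bleomycin/Zeocin resistance cassette (BleoR) with an SV40 poly(A) signal. This cassette is not packaged, so transduced cells carry no drug marker from this vector.

Viral genomic RNA is transcribed in packaging cells from a CMV enhancer/promoter fused to a truncated HIV-1 5' LTR. This is followed by the Ψ packaging signal with a partial gag sequence, the Rev response element for Rev-dependent nuclear export, and the cPPT/CTS. The payload sits downstream. A tetracycline response element with seven tetO copies is joined to a minimal CMV promoter, which corresponds to the catalogue's "CMV" promoter entry. It drives the NFIX coding sequence, which was cloned between XbaI and BstBI sites. A WPRE follows to enhance transcript expression, then the 3' LTR region and a bGH poly(A) signal.

The automated annotation matches most of the open reading frame to mouse Nfix and only the C-terminal end to human NFIX. This probably reflects the high conservation of the two orthologues, since the catalogue lists the insert as human. No epitope tag or reporter is annotated.

The plasmid encodes no transactivator, so induction requires a tetracycline-controlled transactivator such as rtTA supplied separately. NFIX is a transcription factor that binds a palindromic TTGGC-type motif. The associated publication describes transcription factor screening related to dendritic cell diversity, which suggests use in such forced-expression experiments.
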