Features (pLannotate 1.2.2; 33 found; start..end, strand, type, name):
     13..283     +  protein_bind   tetracycline response element: contains seven copies of the tetracycline operator tetO tetracycline repressor TetR
    294..311     +  misc_feature   MCS (fragment): pUC18/19 multiple cloning site
    316..354     +  promoter       minimal CMV promoter: human cytomegalovirus (CMV) immediate early promoter
    472..1716    +  CDS            Nfix (fragment): NFIX_MOUSE - Experimental evidence at protein level: Swiss-Prot protein existence level 1. Recognizes and binds the palindromic sequence 5'- TTGGCNNNNNGCCAA-3' present in viral and cellular promoters and in the origin of replication of adenovirus type 2. These proteins are individually capable of activating transcription and replication. Isoform NFIX1 acts as a transcriptional activator while isoform NFIX3 acts as a repressor. From Mus musculus (Mouse).
   1716..1787    +  CDS            NFIX (fragment): NFIX_HUMAN - Experimental evidence at protein level: Swiss-Prot protein existence level 1. Recognizes and binds the palindromic sequence 5'- TTGGCNNNNNGCCAA-3' present in viral and cellular promoters and in the origin of replication of adenovirus type 2. These proteins are individually capable of activating transcription and replication. From Homo sapiens (Human).
   1795..1813    +  misc_feature   MCS (fragment): pBluescript multiple cloning site
   1813..2401    +  misc_feature   WPRE: woodchuck hepatitis virus posttranscriptional regulatory element
   2338..2919    +  CDS            nef (fragment): NEF_HV1H2 - Experimental evidence at protein level: Swiss-Prot protein existence level 1. Extracellular Nef protein targets CD4(+) T-lymphocytes for apoptosis by interacting with CXCR4 surface receptors. From Human immunodeficiency virus type 1 group M subtype B (isolate HXB2) (HIV-1).
   2926..3106    +  LTR            5' LTR (truncated): truncated 5' long terminal repeat (LTR) from HIV-1
   3138..3362    +  polyA_signal   bGH poly(A) signal: bovine growth hormone polyadenylation signal
   3366..3387    +  promoter       SV40 promoter (fragment): SV40 enhancer and early promoter
   3408..3836    +  rep_origin     f1 ori (sequence partly withheld): f1 bacteriophage origin of replication; arrow indicates direction of (+) strand synthesis
   3850..4179    +  promoter       SV40 promoter: SV40 enhancer and early promoter
   4227..4274    +  promoter       EM7 promoter: synthetic bacterial promoter&nbsp
   4293..4667    +  CDS            BleoR: antibiotic-binding protein; Sh ble from Streptoalloteichus hindustanus; confers resistance to bleomycin, phleomycin, and Zeocin™
   4677..4802    +  CDS            ble (fragment): BLE_KLEPN - Experimental evidence at protein level: Swiss-Prot protein existence level 1. Binding protein with a strong affinity to the bleomycin family of antibiotics. Binds to CL990; an antimitotic-antibiotic compound. From Klebsiella pneumoniae.
   4797..4918    +  polyA_signal   SV40 poly(A) signal: SV40 polyadenylation signal
   4991..5007    -  protein_bind   lac operator: The lac repressor binds to the lac operator to inhibit transcription in E. coli. This inhibition can be relieved by adding lactose or isopropyl-β-D-thiogalactopyranoside (IPTG). lac repressor encoded by lacI
   5015..5045    -  promoter       lac promoter: promoter for the E. coli lac operon
   5060..5081    -  protein_bind   CAP binding site: CAP binding activates transcription in the presence of cAMP. E. coli catabolite activator protein
   5094..5186    -  CDS            lacI (fragment): lac repressor; lacI; The lac repressor binds to the lac operator to inhibit transcription in E. coli. This inhibition can be relieved by adding lactose or isopropyl-β-D-thiogalactopyranoside (IPTG).
   5369..5957    -  rep_origin     ori: high-copy-number ColE1/pMB1/pBR322/pUC origin of replication
   6128..6988    -  CDS            AmpR: β-lactamase; bla; confers resistance to ampicillin, carbenicillin, and related antibiotics
   6989..7093    -  promoter       AmpR promoter: bla
   7152..7204    -  misc_feature   bom (fragment): basis of mobility region from pBR322
   7359..7738    +  enhancer       CMV enhancer: human cytomegalovirus immediate early enhancer
   7739..7938    +  promoter       CMV promoter: human cytomegalovirus (CMV) immediate early promoter
   7956..8136    +  LTR            5' LTR (truncated): truncated 5' long terminal repeat (LTR) from HIV-1
   8183..8308    +  misc_feature   HIV-1 Ψ: packaging signal of human immunodeficiency virus type 1
   8292..8655    +  CDS            HIV-1 gag (fragment): gag protein from human immunodeficiency virus 1; gag
   8801..9034    +  misc_feature   RRE: The Rev response element (RRE) of HIV-1 allows for Rev-dependent mRNA export from the nucleus to the cytoplasm.
   9411..9511    +  CDS            Rev (fragment): human immunodeficiency virus 1 (HIV-1) Rev protein; rev; enhances nuclear export of unspliced and incompletely spliced viral mRNAs
   9561..9678    +  misc_feature   cPPT/CTS: central polypurine tract and central termination sequence of HIV-1
>Addgene plasmid #207192 | pFUW-TetO-NFIX | addgene full sequence | sequence record 414889 | Addgene NGS Result
CGAGTTTACCACTCCCTATCAGTGATAGAGAAAAGTGAAAGTCGAGTTTACCACTCCCTATCAGTGATAG
AGAAAAGTGAAAGTCGAGTTTACCACTCCCTATCAGTGATAGAGAAAAGTGAAAGTCGAGTTTACCACTC
CCTATCAGTGATAGAGAAAAGTGAAAGTCGAGTTTACCACTCCCTATCAGTGATAGAGAAAAGTGAAAGT
CGAGTTTACCACTCCCTATCAGTGATAGAGAAAAGTGAAAGTCGAGTTTACCACTCCCTATCAGTGATAG
AGAAAAGTGAAAGTCGAGCTCGGTACCCGGGTCGAGGTAGGCGTGTACGGTGGGAGGCCTATATAAGCAG
AGCTCGTTTAGTGAACCGTCAGATCGCCTGGAGACGCCATCCACGCTGTTTTGACCTCCATAGAAGACAC
CGGGACCGATCCAGCCTCCGCGGCCCCGAATTCACCGGTTCTAGAATGCTCCCGGCTTGCCGCCTGCAGG
ATGAGTTCCACCCGTTCATCGAGGCACTGCTGCCTCACGTCCGCGCTTTCTCCTACACCTGGTTCAACCT
GCAGGCGCGGAAGCGCAAGTACTTCAAGAAGCATGAAAAGCGGATGTCGAAGGACGAGGAGCGGGCGGTG
AAGGACGAGCTGCTGGGCGAGAAGCCCGAGATCAAGCAGAAGTGGGCATCCCGGCTGCTGGCCAAGCTGC
GCAAGGACATCCGGCCCGAGTTCCGCGAGGACTTCGTGCTGACCATCACGGGCAAGAAGCCCCCCTGCTG
CGTGCTCTCCAACCCCGACCAGAAGGGCAAGATCCGGCGGATTGACTGCCTGCGCCAGGCTGACAAGGTG
TGGCGGCTGGACCTGGTCATGGTGATTTTGTTTAAGGGGATCCCCCTGGAAAGTACTGATGGGGAGCGGC
TCTACAAGTCGCCTCAGTGCTCGAACCCCGGCCTGTGCGTCCAGCCACATCACATTGGAGTCACAATCAA
AGAACTGGATCTTTATCTGGCTTACTTTGTCCACACTCCGGAATCCGGACAATCAGATAGTTCAAACCAG
CAAGGAGATGCGGACATCAAACCACTGCCCAACGGGCACTTAAGTTTCCAGGACTGTTTTGTGACTTCCG
GGGTCTGGAATGTGACGGAGCTGGTGAGAGTATCACAGACTCCTGTTGCAACAGCATCAGGGCCCAACTT
CTCCCTGGCGGACCTGGAGAGTCCCAGCTACTACAACATCAACCAGGTGACCCTGGGGCGGCGGTCCATC
ACCTCCCCTCCTTCCACCAGCACCACCAAGCGCCCCAAGTCCATCGATGACAGTGAGATGGAGAGCCCTG
TTGATGACGTGTTCTATCCCGGGACAGGCCGTTCCCCAGCAGCTGGCAGCAGCCAGTCCAGCGGGTGGCC
CAACGATGTGGATGCAGGCCCGGCTTCTCTAAAGAAGTCAGGAAAGCTGGACTTCTGCAGTGCCCTCTCC
TCTCAGGGCAGCTCCCCGCGCATGGCTTTCACCCACCACCCGCTGCCTGTGCTTGCTGGAGTCAGACCAG
GGAGCCCCCGGGCCACAGCATCAGCCCTGCACTTCCCCTCCACGTCCATCATCCAGCAGTCGAGCCCGTA
TTTCACGCACCCGACCATCCGCTACCACCACCACCACGGGCAGGACTCACTGAAGGAGTTTGTGCAGTTT
GTGTGCTCGGATGGCTCGGGCCAGGCCACCGGACAGCATTCGCAACGACAGGCGCCTCCTCTGCCAACCG
GTTTGTCAGCATCGGACCCCGGGACGGCAACTTTCTGATTCGAAGATATCAAGCTTATCGATAATCAACC
TCTGGATTACAAAATTTGTGAAAGATTGACTGGTATTCTTAACTATGTTGCTCCTTTTACGCTATGTGGA
TACGCTGCTTTAATGCCTTTGTATCATGCTATTGCTTCCCGTATGGCTTTCATTTTCTCCTCCTTGTATA
AATCCTGGTTGCTGTCTCTTTATGAGGAGTTGTGGCCCGTTGTCAGGCAACGTGGCGTGGTGTGCACTGT
GTTTGCTGACGCAACCCCCACTGGTTGGGGCATTGCCACCACCTGTCAGCTCCTTTCCGGGACTTTCGCT
TTCCCCCTCCCTATTGCCACGGCGGAACTCATCGCCGCCTGCCTTGCCCGCTGCTGGACAGGGGCTCGGC
TGTTGGGCACTGACAATTCCGTGGTGTTGTCGGGGAAATCATCGTCCTTTCCTTGGCTGCTCGCCTGTGT
TGCCACCTGGATTCTGCGCGGGACGTCCTTCTGCTACGTCCCTTCGGCCCTCAATCCAGCGGACCTTCCT
TCCCGCGGCCTGCTGCCGGCTCTGCGGCCTCTTCCGCGTCTTCGCCTTCGCCCTCAGACGAGTCGGATCT
CCCTTTGGGCCGCCTCCCCGCATCGATACCGTCGACCTCGAGACCTAGAAAAACATGGAGCAATCACAAG
TAGCAATACAGCAGCTACCAATGCTGATTGTGCCTGGCTAGAAGCACAAGAGGAGGAGGAGGTGGGTTTT
CCAGTCACACCTCAGGTACCTTTAAGACCAATGACTTACAAGGCAGCTGTAGATCTTAGCCACTTTTTAA
AAGAAAAGGGGGGACTGGAAGGGCTAATTCACTCCCAACGAAGACAAGATATCCTTGATCTGTGGATCTA
CCACACACAAGGCTACTTCCCTGATTGGCAGAACTACACACCAGGGCCAGGGATCAGATATCCACTGACC
TTTGGATGGTGCTACAAGCTAGTACCAGTTGAGCAAGAGAAGGTAGAAGAAGCCAATGAAGGAGAGAACA
CCCGCTTGTTACACCCTGTGAGCCTGCATGGGATGGATGACCCGGAGAGAGAAGTATTAGAGTGGAGGTT
TGACAGCCGCCTAGCATTTCATCACATGGCCCGAGAGCTGCATCCGGACTGTACTGGGTCTCTCTGGTTA
GACCAGATCTGAGCCTGGGAGCTCTCTGGCTAACTAGGGAACCCACTGCTTAAGCCTCAATAAAGCTTGC
CTTGAGTGCTTCAAGTAGTGTGTGCCCGTCTGTTGTGTGACTCTGGTAACTAGAGATCCCTCAGACCCTT
TTAGTCAGTGTGGAAAATCTCTAGCAGGGCCCGTTTAAACCCGCTGATCAGCCTCGACTGTGCCTTCTAG
TTGCCAGCCATCTGTTGTTTGCCCCTCCCCCGTGCCTTCCTTGACCCTGGAAGGTGCCACTCCCACTGTC
CTTTCCTAATAAAATGAGGAAATTGCATCGCATTGTCTGAGTAGGTGTCATTCTATTCTGGGGGGTGGGG
TGGGGCAGGACAGCAAGGGGGAGGATTGGGAAGACAATAGCAGGCATGCTGGGGATGCGGTGGGCTCTAT
GGCTTCTGAGGCGGAAAGAACCAGCTGGGGCTCTAGGGGGTATCCCC
[124 nt withheld, positions 3408-3531]
C
[91 nt withheld, positions 3533-3623]
A
[49 nt withheld, positions 3625-3673]
CCTTTGACGTTGGAGTCCACGTTCTTT
[37 nt withheld, positions 3701-3737]
ACCCTATCTCGGTCTATTCTTTTGATTTATAAGGGATTTTGCCGATTTCGGCCTATTGGTTAAAAAATGA
GCTGATTTAACAAAAATTTAACGCGAATTAATTCTGTGGAATGTGTGTCAGTTAGGGTGTGGAAAGTCCC
CAGGCTCCCCAGCAGGCAGAAGTATGCAAAGCATGCATCTCAATTAGTCAGCAACCAGGTGTGGAAAGTC
CCCAGGCTCCCCAGCAGGCAGAAGTATGCAAAGCATGCATCTCAATTAGTCAGCAACCATAGTCCCGCCC
CTAACTCCGCCCATCCCGCCCCTAACTCCGCCCAGTTCCGCCCATTCTCCGCCCCATGGCTGACTAATTT
TTTTTATTTATGCAGAGGCCGAGGCCGCCTCTGCCTCTGAGCTATTCCAGAAGTAGTGAGGAGGCTTTTT
TGGAGGCCTAGGCTTTTGCAAAAAGCTCCCGGGAGCTTGTATATCCATTTTCGGATCTGATCAGCACGTG
TTGACAATTAATCATCGGCATAGTATATCGGCATAGTATAATACGACAAGGTGAGGAACTAAACCATGGC
CAAGTTGACCAGTGCCGTTCCGGTGCTCACCGCGCGCGACGTCGCCGGAGCGGTCGAGTTCTGGACCGAC
CGGCTCGGGTTCTCCCGGGACTTCGTGGAGGACGACTTCGCCGGTGTGGTCCGGGACGACGTGACCCTGT
TCATCAGCGCGGTCCAGGACCAGGTGGTGCCGGACAACACCCTGGCCTGGGTGTGGGTGCGCGGCCTGGA
CGAGCTGTACGCCGAGTGGTCGGAGGTCGTGTCCACGAACTTCCGGGACGCCTCCGGGCCGGCCATGACC
GAGATCGGCGAGCAGCCGTGGGGGCGGGAGTTCGCCCTGCGCGACCCGGCCGGCAACTGCGTGCACTTCG
TGGCCGAGGAGCAGGACTGACACGTGCTACGAGATTTCGATTCCACCGCCGCCTTCTATGAAAGGTTGGG
CTTCGGAATCGTTTTCCGGGACGCCGGCTGGATGATCCTCCAGCGCGGGGATCTCATGCTGGAGTTCTTC
GCCCACCCCAACTTGTTTATTGCAGCTTATAATGGTTACAAATAAAGCAATAGCATCACAAATTTCACAA
ATAAAGCATTTTTTTCACTGCATTCTAGTTGTGGTTTGTCCAAACTCATCAATGTATCTTATCATGTCTG
TATACCGTCGACCTCTAGCTAGAGCTTGGCGTAATCATGGTCATAGCTGTTTCCTGTGTGAAATTGTTAT
CCGCTCACAATTCCACACAACATACGAGCCGGAAGCATAAAGTGTAAAGCCTGGGGTGCCTAATGAGTGA
GCTAACTCACATTAATTGCGTTGCGCTCACTGCCCGCTTTCCAGTCGGGAAACCTGTCGTGCCAGCTGCA
TTAATGAATCGGCCAACGCGCGGGGAGAGGCGGTTTGCGTATTGGGCGCTCTTCCGCTTCCTCGCTCACT
GACTCGCTGCGCTCGGTCGTTCGGCTGCGGCGAGCGGTATCAGCTCACTCAAAGGCGGTAATACGGTTAT
CCACAGAATCAGGGGATAACGCAGGAAAGAACATGTGAGCAAAAGGCCAGCAAAAGGCCAGGAACCGTAA
AAAGGCCGCGTTGCTGGCGTTTTTCCATAGGCTCCGCCCCCCTGACGAGCATCACAAAAATCGACGCTCA
AGTCAGAGGTGGCGAAACCCGACAGGACTATAAAGATACCAGGCGTTTCCCCCTGGAAGCTCCCTCGTGC
GCTCTCCTGTTCCGACCCTGCCGCTTACCGGATACCTGTCCGCCTTTCTCCCTTCGGGAAGCGTGGCGCT
TTCTCATAGCTCACGCTGTAGGTATCTCAGTTCGGTGTAGGTCGTTCGCTCCAAGCTGGGCTGTGTGCAC
GAACCCCCCGTTCAGCCCGACCGCTGCGCCTTATCCGGTAACTATCGTCTTGAGTCCAACCCGGTAAGAC
ACGACTTATCGCCACTGGCAGCAGCCACTGGTAACAGGATTAGCAGAGCGAGGTATGTAGGCGGTGCTAC
AGAGTTCTTGAAGTGGTGGCCTAACTACGGCTACACTAGAAGAACAGTATTTGGTATCTGCGCTCTGCTG
AAGCCAGTTACCTTCGGAAAAAGAGTTGGTAGCTCTTGATCCGGCAAACAAACCACCGCTGGTAGCGGTG
GTTTTTTTGTTTGCAAGCAGCAGATTACGCGCAGAAAAAAAGGATCTCAAGAAGATCCTTTGATCTTTTC
TACGGGGTCTGACGCTCAGTGGAACGAAAACTCACGTTAAGGGATTTTGGTCATGAGATTATCAAAAAGG
ATCTTCACCTAGATCCTTTTAAATTAAAAATGAAGTTTTAAATCAATCTAAAGTATATATGAGTAAACTT
GGTCTGACAGTTACCAATGCTTAATCAGTGAGGCACCTATCTCAGCGATCTGTCTATTTCGTTCATCCAT
AGTTGCCTGACTCCCCGTCGTGTAGATAACTACGATACGGGAGGGCTTACCATCTGGCCCCAGTGCTGCA
ATGATACCGCGAGACCCACGCTCACCGGCTCCAGATTTATCAGCAATAAACCAGCCAGCCGGAAGGGCCG
AGCGCAGAAGTGGTCCTGCAACTTTATCCGCCTCCATCCAGTCTATTAATTGTTGCCGGGAAGCTAGAGT
AAGTAGTTCGCCAGTTAATAGTTTGCGCAACGTTGTTGCCATTGCTACAGGCATCGTGGTGTCACGCTCG
TCGTTTGGTATGGCTTCATTCAGCTCCGGTTCCCAACGATCAAGGCGAGTTACATGATCCCCCATGTTGT
GCAAAAAAGCGGTTAGCTCCTTCGGTCCTCCGATCGTTGTCAGAAGTAAGTTGGCCGCAGTGTTATCACT
CATGGTTATGGCAGCACTGCATAATTCTCTTACTGTCATGCCATCCGTAAGATGCTTTTCTGTGACTGGT
GAGTACTCAACCAAGTCATTCTGAGAATAGTGTATGCGGCGACCGAGTTGCTCTTGCCCGGCGTCAATAC
GGGATAATACCGCGCCACATAGCAGAACTTTAAAAGTGCTCATCATTGGAAAACGTTCTTCGGGGCGAAA
ACTCTCAAGGATCTTACCGCTGTTGAGATCCAGTTCGATGTAACCCACTCGTGCACCCAACTGATCTTCA
GCATCTTTTACTTTCACCAGCGTTTCTGGGTGAGCAAAAACAGGAAGGCAAAATGCCGCAAAAAAGGGAA
TAAGGGCGACACGGAAATGTTGAATACTCATACTCTTCCTTTTTCAATATTATTGAAGCATTTATCAGGG
TTATTGTCTCATGAGCGGATACATATTTGAATGTATTTAGAAAAATAAACAAATAGGGGTTCCGCGCACA
TTTCCCCGAAAAGTGCCACCTGACGTCGACGGATCGGGAGATCTCCCGATCCCCTATGGTGCACTCTCAG
TACAATCTGCTCTGATGCCGCATAGTTAAGCCAGTATCTGCTCCCTGCTTGTGTGTTGGAGGTCGCTGAG
TAGTGCGCGAGCAAAATTTAAGCTACAACAAGGCAAGGCTTGACCGACAATTGCATGAAGAATCTGCTTA
GGGTTAGGCGTTTTGCGCTGCTTCGCGATGTACGGGCCAGATATACGCGTTGACATTGATTATTGACTAG
TTATTAATAGTAATCAATTACGGGGTCATTAGTTCATAGCCCATATATGGAGTTCCGCGTTACATAACTT
ACGGTAAATGGCCCGCCTGGCTGACCGCCCAACGACCCCCGCCCATTGACGTCAATAATGACGTATGTTC
CCATAGTAACGCCAATAGGGACTTTCCATTGACGTCAATGGGTGGAGTATTTACGGTAAACTGCCCACTT
GGCAGTACATCAAGTGTATCATATGCCAAGTACGCCCCCTATTGACGTCAATGACGGTAAATGGCCCGCC
TGGCATTATGCCCAGTACATGACCTTATGGGACTTTCCTACTTGGCAGTACATCTACGTATTAGTCATCG
CTATTACCATGGTGATGCGGTTTTGGCAGTACATCAATGGGCGTGGATAGCGGTTTGACTCACGGGGATT
TCCAAGTCTCCACCCCATTGACGTCAATGGGAGTTTGTTTTGGCACCAAAATCAACGGGACTTTCCAAAA
TGTCGTAACAACTCCGCCCCATTGACGCAAATGGGCGGTAGGCGTGTACGGTGGGAGGTCTATATAAGCA
GCGCGTTTTGCCTGTACTGGGTCTCTCTGGTTAGACCAGATCTGAGCCTGGGAGCTCTCTGGCTAACTAG
GGAACCCACTGCTTAAGCCTCAATAAAGCTTGCCTTGAGTGCTTCAAGTAGTGTGTGCCCGTCTGTTGTG
TGACTCTGGTAACTAGAGATCCCTCAGACCCTTTTAGTCAGTGTGGAAAATCTCTAGCAGTGGCGCCCGA
ACAGGGACTTGAAAGCGAAAGGGAAACCAGAGGAGCTCTCTCGACGCAGGACTCGGCTTGCTGAAGCGCG
CACGGCAAGAGGCGAGGGGCGGCGACTGGTGAGTACGCCAAAAATTTTGACTAGCGGAGGCTAGAAGGAG
AGAGATGGGTGCGAGAGCGTCAGTATTAAGCGGGGGAGAATTAGATCGCGATGGGAAAAAATTCGGTTAA
GGCCAGGGGGAAAGAAAAAATATAAATTAAAACATATAGTATGGGCAAGCAGGGAGCTAGAACGATTCGC
AGTTAATCCTGGCCTGTTAGAAACATCAGAAGGCTGTAGACAAATACTGGGACAGCTACAACCATCCCTT
CAGACAGGATCAGAAGAACTTAGATCATTATATAATACAGTAGCAACCCTCTATTGTGTGCATCAAAGGA
TAGAGATAAAAGACACCAAGGAAGCTTTAGACAAGATAGAGGAAGAGCAAAACAAAAGTAAGACCACCGC
ACAGCAAGCGGCCGCTGATCTTCAGACCTGGAGGAGGAGATATGAGGGACAATTGGAGAAGTGAATTATA
TAAATATAAAGTAGTAAAAATTGAACCATTAGGAGTAGCACCCACCAAGGCAAAGAGAAGAGTGGTGCAG
AGAGAAAAAAGAGCAGTGGGAATAGGAGCTTTGTTCCTTGGGTTCTTGGGAGCAGCAGGAAGCACTATGG
GCGCAGCGTCAATGACGCTGACGGTACAGGCCAGACAATTATTGTCTGGTATAGTGCAGCAGCAGAACAA
TTTGCTGAGGGCTATTGAGGCGCAACAGCATCTGTTGCAACTCACAGTCTGGGGCATCAAGCAGCTCCAG
GCAAGAATCCTGGCTGTGGAAAGATACCTAAAGGATCAACAGCTCCTGGGGATTTGGGGTTGCTCTGGAA
AACTCATTTGCACCACTGCTGTGCCTTGGAATGCTAGTTGGAGTAATAAATCTCTGGAACAGATTTGGAA
TCACACGACCTGGATGGAGTGGGACAGAGAAATTAACAATTACACAAGCTTAATACACTCCTTAATTGAA
GAATCGCAAAACCAGCAAGAAAAGAATGAACAAGAATTATTGGAATTAGATAAATGGGCAAGTTTGTGGA
ATTGGTTTAACATAACAAATTGGCTGTGGTATATAAAATTATTCATAATGATAGTAGGAGGCTTGGTAGG
TTTAAGAATAGTTTTTGCTGTACTTTCTATAGTGAATAGAGTTAGGCAGGGATATTCACCATTATCGTTT
CAGACCCACCTCCCAACCCCGAGGGGACCCGACAGGCCCGAAGGAATAGAAGAAGAAGGTGGAGAGAGAG
ACAGAGACAGATCCATTCGATTAGTGAACGGATCGGCACTGCGTGCGCCAATTCTGCAGACAAATGGCAG
TATTCATCCACAATTTTAAAAGAAAAGGGGGGATTGGGGGGTACAGTGCAGGGGAAAGAATAGTAGACAT
AATAGCAACAGACATACAAACTAAAGAATTACAAAAACAAATTACAAAAATTCAAAATTTTCGGGTTTAT
TACAGGGACAGCAGAGATCCAGTTTGGTTAGATCT
